>Addgene plasmid #139511 | sgRNA BRCA2 R2896C | addgene full sequence | sequence record 275610 | Addgene NGS Result
CAGGCTTTAAAGGAACCAATTCAGTCGACTGGATCCGGTACCAAGGTCGGGCAGGAAGAGGGCCTATTTC
CCATGATTCCTTCATATTTGCATATACGATACAAGGCTGTTAGAGAGATAATTAGAATTAATTTGACTGT
AAACACAAAGATATTAGTACAAAATACGTGACGTAGAAAGTAATAATTTCTTGGGTAGTTTGCAGTTTTA
AAATTATGTTTTAAAATGGACTATCATATGCTTACCGTAACTTGAAAGTATTTCGATTTCTTGGCTTTAT
ATATCTTGTGGAAAGGACGAAACACCGAGACGATTAATGCGTCTCGTTTTAGAGCTAGAAATAGCAAGTT
AAAATAAGGCTAGTCCGTTATCAACTTGAAAAAGTGGCACCGAGTCGGTGCTTTTTTTAAGCTTGAGGGC
CTATTTCCCATGATTCCTTCATATTTGCATATACGATACAAGGCTGTTAGAGAGATAATTGGAATTAATT
TGACTGTAAACACAAAGATATTAGTACAAAATACGTGACGTAGAAAGTAATAATTTCTTGGGTAGTTTGC
AGTTTTAAAATTATGTTTTAAAATGGACTATCATATGCTTACCGTAACTTGAAAGTATTTCGATTTCTTG
GCTTTATATATCTTGTGGAAAGGACGAAACACCGAAGTTCGTGCTTTGCAAGAGTTTTAGAGCTAGAAAT
AGCAAGTTAAAATAAGGCTAGTCCGTTATCAACTTGAAAAAGTGGCACCGAGTCGGTGCTTTTTTTCTAG
AGAATTCCTCGAGGTACCTCTCTACATATGACATGTGAGCAAAAGGCCAGCAAAAGGCCAGGAACCGTAA
AAAGGCCGCGTTGCTGGCGTTTTTCCATAGGCTCCGCCCCCCTGACGAGCATCACAAAAATCGACGCTCA
AGTCAGAGGTGGCGAAACCCGACAGGACTATAAAGATACCAGGCGTTTCCCCCTGGAAGCTCCCTCGTGC
GCTCTCCTGTTCCGACCCTGCCGCTTACCGGATACCTGTCCGCCTTTCTCCCTTCGGGAAGCGTGGCGCT
TTCTCATAGCTCACGCTGTAGGTATCTCAGTTCGGTGTAGGTCGTTCGCTCCAAGCTGGGCTGTGTGCAC
GAACCCCCCGTTCAGCCCGACCGCTGCGCCTTATCCGGTAACTATCGTCTTGAGTCCAACCCGGTAAGAC
ACGACTTATCGCCACTGGCAGCAGCCACTGGTAACAGGATTAGCAGAGCGAGGTATGTAGGCGGTGCTAC
AGAGTTCTTGAAGTGGTGGCCTAACTACGGCTACACTAGAAGAACAGTATTTGGTATCTGCGCTCTGCTG
AAGCCAGTTACCTTCGGAAAAAGAGTTGGTAGCTCTTGATCCGGCAAACAAACCACCGCTGGTAGCGGTG
GTTTTTTTGTTTGCAAGCAGCAGATTACGCGCAGAAAAAAAGGATCTCAAGAAGATCCTTTGATCTTTTC
TACGGGGTCTGACGCTCAGTGGAACGAAAACTCACGTTAAGGGATTTTGGTCATGAGATTATCAAAAAGG
ATCTTCACCTAGATCCTTTTAAATTAAAAATGAAGTTTTAAATCAATCTAAAGTATATATGAGTAAACTT
GGTCTGACAGTTACCAATGCTTAATCAGTGAGGCACCTATCTCAGCGATCTGTCTATTTCGTTCATCCAT
AGTTGCCTGACTCCCCGTCGTGTAGATAACTACGATACGGGAGGGCTTACCATCTGGCCCCAGTGCTGCA
ATGATACCGCGAGACCCACGCTCACCGGCTCCAGATTTATCAGCAATAAACCAGCCAGCCGGAAGGGCCG
AGCGCAGAAGTGGTCCTGCAACTTTATCCGCCTCCATCCAGTCTATTAATTGTTGCCGGGAAGCTAGAGT
AAGTAGTTCGCCAGTTAATAGTTTGCGCAACGTTGTTGCCATTGCTACAGGCATCGTGGTGTCACGCTCG
TCGTTTGGTATGGCTTCATTCAGCTCCGGTTCCCAACGATCAAGGCGAGTTACATGATCCCCCATGTTGT
GCAAAAAAGCGGTTAGCTCCTTCGGTCCTCCGATCGTTGTCAGAAGTAAGTTGGCCGCAGTGTTATCACT
CATGGTTATGGCAGCACTGCATAATTCTCTTACTGTCATGCCATCCGTAAGATGCTTTTCTGTGACTGGT
GAGTACTCAACCAAGTCATTCTGAGAATAGTGTATGCGGCGACCGAGTTGCTCTTGCCCGGCGTCAATAC
GGGATAATACCGCGCCACATAGCAGAACTTTAAAAGTGCTCATCATTGGAAAACGTTCTTCGGGGCGAAA
ACTCTCAAGGATCTTACCGCTGTTGAGATCCAGTTCGATGTAACCCACTCGTGCACCCAACTGATCTTCA
GCATCTTTTACTTTCACCAGCGTTTCTGGGTGAGCAAAAACAGGAAGGCAAAATGCCGCAAAAAAGGGAA
TAAGGGCGACACGGAAATGTTGAATACTCATACTCTTCCTTTTTCAATATTATTGAAGCATTTATCAGGG
TTATTGTCTCATGAGCGGATACATATTTGAATGTATTTAGAAAAATAAACAAATAGGGGTTCCGCGCACA
TTTCCCCGAAAAGTGCCACCTGACGTCGCTAGCTGTACAAAAAAG
Features (pLannotate 1.2.2; 8 found; start..end, strand, type, name):
     58..298     +  promoter       U6 promoter: RNA polymerase III promoter for human U6 snRNA
    326..401     +  misc_RNA       gRNA scaffold: guide RNA scaffold for the Streptococcus pyogenes CRISPR/Cas9 system
    415..655     +  promoter       U6 promoter: RNA polymerase III promoter for human U6 snRNA
    684..759     +  misc_RNA       gRNA scaffold: guide RNA scaffold for the Streptococcus pyogenes CRISPR/Cas9 system
    862..1450    -  rep_origin     ori: high-copy-number ColE1/pMB1/pBR322/pUC origin of replication
   1621..2481    -  CDS            AmpR: β-lactamase; bla; confers resistance to ampicillin, carbenicillin, and related antibiotics
   2482..2586    -  promoter       AmpR promoter: bla
   2624..6       +  protein_bind   attB1 (fragment) (across the origin): mutant version of attB; recombination site for the Gateway® BP reaction BP Clonase™
