[The description below was written by a language model from this plasmid's Addgene catalogue record and pLannotate feature annotations shown in this document.]
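Description:
sgRNA BRCA2 R2896C is a small mammalian expression plasmid (about 2.6 kb) built on the B52 dual-guide backbone. It delivers a single guide RNA directed at human BRCA2, designed to install the R2896C amino-acid substitution by base editing. The insert-name field writes the change as E2896C, which conflicts with the plasmid name and purpose statement and is probably a typographical slip. The plasmid is propagated in E. coli through a high-copy ColE1/pUC-type origin and selected with ampicillin via a β-lactamase gene under its native bla promoter. No mammalian selection marker or reporter is annotated, so the plasmid appears suited to transient transfection. A fragment of a Gateway attB1 site spans the sequence origin and seems to be a backbone remnant.

The payload consists of two tandem cassettes in the same orientation, each pairing a human U6 RNA polymerase III promoter with a Streptococcus pyogenes Cas9 guide RNA scaffold. The 19-nucleotide BRCA2 spacer was cloned into the BbsI site, which was destroyed in the process. According to the record, the BsmBI site of the other cassette remains open, so a second guide can be added for co-expression. The feature table does not show which of the two cassettes carries the BRCA2 spacer.

The plasmid encodes no Cas9 or deaminase, so the base editor must be supplied from a separate construct or an editor-expressing cell line; the record does not specify which editor is intended. Its stated use is to model this BRCA2 point variant in human cells. It was deposited with work on detecting marker-free precision genome edits.
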