Addgene plasmid #139511: sgRNA BRCA2 R2896C
Purpose: Plasmid expressing a sgRNA to introduce BRCA2 R2896C using base editing
Depositing lab: Alberto Ciccia. Depositing organization: Columbia University. Publication: Detection of Marker-Free Precision Genome Editing and Genetic Variation through the Capture of Genomic Signatures. Billon P, Nambiar TS, Hayward SB, Zafra MP, Schatoff EM, Oshima K, Dunbar A, Breinig M, Park YC, Ryu HS, Tschaharganeh DF, Levine RL, Baer R, Ferrando A, Dow LE, Ciccia A. Cell Rep. 2020 Mar 10;30(10):3280-3295.e6. doi: 10.1016/j.celrep.2020.02.068. PubMed 32160537.
Backbone
  Vector backbone: B52 (Addgene #100708)
  Backbone size w/o insert (bp): 2633
  Total vector size (bp): 2637
  Modifications to backbone: Insertion of the sgRNA at the BbsI cloning site. The BsmBI cloning site is still available to express a second sgRNA.
  Vector type: Mammalian Expression
Growth in bacteria
  Bacterial resistance: Ampicillin, 100 μg/mL
  Growth temperature: 37°C
  Growth strain: DH5alpha
  Copy number: Unknown
Gene/Insert
  Gene/Insert name: sgRNA to insert BRCA2 E2896C using base editing
  gRNA/shRNA sequence: AAGTTCGTGCTTTGCAAGA
  Species: H. sapiens (human)
  Insert size (bp): 19
  Promoter: U6
  Cloning method: Restriction Enzyme; 5′ cloning site BbsI (destroyed during cloning); 3′ cloning site BbsI (destroyed during cloning)
  Sequencing primers: 5′ GAGGTACCTCGAGGAATTCTCTAGA
Terms and licenses: Academic/Nonprofit Terms; Industry Terms: Not Available to Industry
How to cite: sgRNA BRCA2 R2896C was a gift from Alberto Ciccia (Addgene plasmid # 139511 ; http://n2t.net/addgene:139511 ; RRID:Addgene_139511)
